>Addgene plasmid #214265 | pAAV-hsyn-DIO-Rpl22l1-3Flag-2A-eGFP-WPRE | addgene full sequence | sequence record 429396 | Addgene NGS Result
AAAGACAAGAAGCCTAAGAAGTCCACCTGGAGGTTTCATTTGGACCTTACTCATCCAGTAGAAGATGGAA
TTTTTGACTCTGGAAATTTTGAACAGTTTCTACGGGAGAAGGTTAAAGTCAATGGAAAAACTGGAAATCT
TGGCAATGTTGTTCACATTGAACGCCTGAAGAATAAAATCACAGTTGTTTCTGAGAAACAGTTCTCCAAA
AGGTATTTGAAATATCTTACCAAGAAATACCTTAAGAAGAATAATCTCCGTGATTGGCTACGTGTGGTCG
CATCTGACAAGGAGACTTACGAACTTCGTTATTTCCAGATTAGTCAAGATGAAGATGGTTCAGAGTCTGA
GGACACGCGTACGCGGCCGCTCGATTACAAGGATGACGACGATAAGGACTATAAGGACGATGATGACAAG
GACTACAAAGATGATGACGATAAATCTGGCAGTGGAGAGGGCAGAGGAAGTCTGCTAACATGCGGTGACG
TCGAGGAGAATCCTGGCCCAATGGTGAGCAAGGGCGAGGAGCTGTTCACCGGGGTGGTGCCCATCCTGGT
CGAGCTGGACGGCGACGTAAACGGCCACAAGTTCAGCGTGTCCGGCGAGGGCGAGGGCGATGCCACCTAC
GGCAAGCTGACCCTGAAGTTCATCTGCACCACCGGCAAGCTGCCCGTGCCCTGGCCCACCCTCGTGACCA
CCCTGACCTACGGCGTGCAGTGCTTCAGCCGCTACCCCGACCACATGAAGCAGCACGACTTCTTCAAGTC
CGCCATGCCCGAAGGCTACGTCCAGGAGCGCACCATCTTCTTCAAGGACGACGGCAACTACAAGACCCGC
GCCGAGGTGAAGTTCGAGGGCGACACCCTGGTGAACCGCATCGAGCTGAAGGGCATCGACTTCAAGGAGG
ACGGCAACATCCTGGGGCACAAGCTGGAGTACAACTACAACAGCCACAACGTCTATATCATGGCCGACAA
GCAGAAGAACGGCATCAAGGTGAACTTCAAGATCCGCCACAACATCGAGGACGGCAGCGTGCAGCTCGCC
GACCACTACCAGCAGAACACCCCCATCGGCGACGGCCCCGTGCTGCTGCCCGACAACCACTACCTGAGCA
CCCAGTCCGCCCTGAGCAAAGACCCCAACGAGAAGCGCGATCACATGGTCCTGCTGGAGTTCGTGACCGC
CGCCGGGATCACTCTCGGCATGGACGAGCTGTACAAGTAAGGCGCGCCATAACTTCGTATAATGTATGCT
ATACGAAGTTATTAAGAGGTTTCATATTGCTAATAGCAGCTACAATCCAGCTACCATTCTGCATAACTTC
GTATAAAGTATCCTATACGAAGTTATTCCGGAGTCGACTCTAGAGGATCCGGTACCTTCTCGACTGCGCT
CTCAGGCACGACACGACTCCTCCGCTGCCCACCGCAGACTGAGGCAGCGCTGAGTCGCCGGCGCCGCAGC
GCAGATGGTCGCGCCCGTGCCCCCCTATCTCGCGCCTCGCGTGGTGCGGTCCGGCTGGGCCGGCGGCGGC
GCGGACGCGACCAAGGTGGCCGGGAAGGGGAGTTTGCGGGGGACCGGCGAGTGACGTCAGCGCGCCTTCA
GTGCTGAGGCGGCGGTGGCGCGCGCCGCCAGGCGGGGGCGAAGGCACTGTCCGCGGTGCTGAAGCTGGCA
GTGCGCACGCGCCTCGCCGCATCCTGTTTCCCCTCCCCCTCTCTGATAGGGGATGCGCAATTTGGGGAAT
GGGGGTTGGGTGCTTGTCCAGTGGGTCGGGGTCGGTCGTCAGGTAGGCACCCCCACCCCGCCTCATCCTG
GTCCTAAAACCCACTTGCACTCATACGCAGGGCCCTCTGCAGTCTAGACACACGCGTGCGGCCGCAGGAA
CCCCTAGTGATGGAGTTGGCCACTCCCTCTCTGCGCGCTCGCTCGCTCACTGAGGCCGGGCGACCAAAGG
TCGCCCGACGCCCGGGCTTTGCCCGGGCGGCCTCAGTGAGCGAGCGAGCGCGCAGCTGCCTGCAGGTCTG
AGACAATAACCCTGATAAATGCTTCAATAATGTAAGCTCTAGGAGATCCGAACCAGATAAGTGAAATCTA
GTTCCAAACTATTTTGTCATTTTTAATTTTCGTATTAGCTTACGACGCTACACCCAGTTCCCATCTATTT
TGTCACTCTTCCCTAAATAATCCTTAAAAACTCCATTTCCACCCCTCCCAGTTCCCAACTATTTTGTCCG
CCCACAGCGGGGCATTTTTCTTCCTGTTATGTTTTTAATCAAACATCCTGCCAACTCCATGTGACAAACC
GTCATCTTCGGCTACTTTTTCTCTGTCACAGAATGAAAATTTTTCTGTCATCTCTTCGTTATTAATGTTT
GTAATTGACTGAATATCAACGCTTATTTGCAGCCTGAATGGCGAATGGG
[124 nt withheld, positions 2430-2553]
C
[91 nt withheld, positions 2555-2645]
A
[49 nt withheld, positions 2647-2695]
CCTTTGACGTTGGAGTCCACGTTCTT
[37 nt withheld, positions 2722-2758]
ACCCTATCTCGGTCTATTCTTTTGATTTATAAGGGATTTTGCCGATTTCGGCCTATTGGTTAAAAAATGA
GCTGATTTAACAAAAATTTAACGCGAATTTTAACAAAATATTAACGCTTACAATTTAGGTGGCACTTTTC
GGGGAAATGTGCGCGGAACCCCTATTTGTTTATTTTTCTAAATACATTCAAATATGTATCCGCTCATGAG
ACAATAACCCTGATAAATGCTTCAATAATATTGAAAAAGGAAGAGTATGAGTATTCAACATTTCCGTGTC
GCCCTTATTCCCTTTTTTGCGGCATTTTGCCTTCCTGTTTTTGCTCACCCAGAAACGCTGGTGAAAGTAA
AAGATGCTGAAGATCAGTTGGGTGCACGAGTGGGTTACATCGAACTGGATCTCAACAGCGGTAAGATCCT
TGAGAGTTTTCGCCCCGAAGAACGTTTTCCAATGATGAGCACTTTTAAAGTTCTGCTATGTGGCGCGGTA
TTATCCCGTATTGACGCCGGGCAAGAGCAACTCGGTCGCCGCATACACTATTCTCAGAATGACTTGGTTG
AGTACTCACCAGTCACAGAAAAGCATCTTACGGATGGCATGACAGTAAGAGAATTATGCAGTGCTGCCAT
AACCATGAGTGATAACACTGCGGCCAACTTACTTCTGACAACGATCGGAGGACCGAAGGAGCTAACCGCT
TTTTTGCACAACATGGGGGATCATGTAACTCGCCTTGATCGTTGGGAACCGGAGCTGAATGAAGCCATAC
CAAACGACGAGCGTGACACCACGATGCCTGTAGCAATGGCAACAACGTTGCGCAAACTATTAACTGGCGA
ACTACTTACTCTAGCTTCCCGGCAACAATTAATAGACTGGATGGAGGCGGATAAAGTTGCAGGACCACTT
CTGCGCTCGGCCCTTCCGGCTGGCTGGTTTATTGCTGATAAATCTGGAGCCGGTGAGCGTGGGTCTCGCG
GTATCATTGCAGCACTGGGGCCAGATGGTAAGCCCTCCCGTATCGTAGTTATCTACACGACGGGGAGTCA
GGCAACTATGGATGAACGAAATAGACAGATCGCTGAGATAGGTGCCTCACTGATTAAGCATTGGTAACTG
TCAGACCAAGTTTACTCATATATACTTTAGATTGATTTAAAACTTCATTTTTAATTTAAAAGGATCTAGG
TGAAGATCCTTTTTGATAATCTCATGACCAAAATCCCTTAACGTGAGTTTTCGTTCCACTGAGCGTCAGA
CCCCGTAGAAAAGATCAAAGGATCTTCTTGAGATCCTTTTTTTCTGCGCGTAATCTGCTGCTTGCAAACA
AAAAAACCACCGCTACCAGCGGTGGTTTGTTTGCCGGATCAAGAGCTACCAACTCTTTTTCCGAAGGTAA
CTGGCTTCAGCAGAGCGCAGATACCAAATACTGTTCTTCTAGTGTAGCCGTAGTTAGGCCACCACTTCAA
GAACTCTGTAGCACCGCCTACATACCTCGCTCTGCTAATCCTGTTACCAGTGGCTGCTGCCAGTGGCGAT
AAGTCGTGTCTTACCGGGTTGGACTCAAGACGATAGTTACCGGATAAGGCGCAGCGGTCGGGCTGAACGG
GGGGTTCGTGCACACAGCCCAGCTTGGAGCGAACGACCTACACCGAACTGAGATACCTACAGCGTGAGCT
ATGAGAAAGCGCCACGCTTCCCGAAGGGAGAAAGGCGGACAGGTATCCGGTAAGCGGCAGGGTCGGAACA
GGAGAGCGCACGAGGGAGCTTCCAGGGGGAAACGCCTGGTATCTTTATAGTCCTGTCGGGTTTCGCCACC
TCTGACTTGAGCGTCGATTTTTGTGATGCTCGTCAGGGGGGCGGAGCCTATGGAAAAACGCCAGCAACGC
GGCCTTTTTACGGTTCCTGGCCTTTTGCTGGCCTTTTGCTCACATGTTCTTTCCTGCGTTATCCCCTGAT
TCTGTGGATAACCGTATTACCGCCTTTGAGTGAGCTGATACCGCTCGCCGCAGCCGAACGACCGAGCGCA
GCGAGTCAGTGAGCGAGGAAGCGGAAGAGCGCCTGATGCGGTATTTTCTCCTTACGCATCTGTGCGGTAT
TTCACACCGCATAGACCAGCCGCGTAACCTGGCAAAATCGGTTACGGTTGAGTAATAAATGGATGCCCTG
CGTAAGCGGGTGTGGGCGGACAATAAAGTCTTAAACTGAACAAAATAGATCTAAACTATGACAATAAAGT
CTTAAACTAGACAGAATAGTTGTAAACTGAAATCAGTCCAGTTATGCTGTGAAAAAGCATACTGGACTTT
TGTTATGGCTAAAGCAAACTCTTCATTTTCTGAAGTGCAAATTGCCCGTCGTATTAAAGAGGGGCGTGGC
CAAGGGCATGGTAAAGACTATATTCGCGGCGTTGTGACAATTTACCGAACAACTCCGCGGCCGGGAAGCC
GATCTCGGCTTGAACGAATTGTTAGGTGGCGGTACTTGGGTCGATATCAAAGTGCATCACTTCTTCCCGT
ATGCCCAACTTTGTATAGAGAGCCACTGCGGGATCGTCACCGTAATCTGCTTGCACGTAGATCACATAAG
CACCAAGCGCGTTGGCCTCATGCTTGAGGAGATTGATGAGCGCGGTGGCAATGCCCTGCCTCCGGTGCTC
GCCGGAGACTGCGAGATCATAGATATAGATCTCACTACGCGGCTGCTCAAACTTGGGCAGAACGTAAGCC
GCGAGAGCGCCAACAACCGCTTCTTGGTCGAAGGCAGCAAGCGCGATGAATGTCTTACTACGGAGCAAGT
TCCCGAGGTAATCGGAGTCCGGCTGATGTTGGGAGTAGGTGGCTACGTCTCCGAACTCACGACCGAAAAG
ATCAAGAGCAGCCCGCATGGATTTGACTTGGTCAGGGCCGAGCCTACATGTGCGAATGATGCCCATACTT
GAGCCACCTAACTTTGTTTTAGGGCGACTGCCCTGCTGCGTAACATCGTTGCTGCTCCATAACATCAAAC
ATCGACCCACGGCGTAACGCGCTTGCTGCTTGGATGCCCGAGGCATAGACTGTACAAAAAAACAGTCATA
ACAAGCCATGAAAACCGCCACTGCGCCGTTACCACCGCTGCGTTCGGTCAAGGTTCTGGACCAGTTGCGT
GAGCGCATACGCTACTTGCATTACAGTTTACGAACCGAACAGGCTTATGTCAACTGGGTTCGTGCCTTCA
TCCGTTTCCACGGTGTGCGTCACCCGGCAACCTTGGGCAGCAGCGAAGTCGAGGCATTTCTGTCCTGGCT
GGCGAACGAGCGCAAGGTTTCGGTCTCCACGCATCGTCAGGCATTGGCGGCCTTGCTGTTCTTCTACGGC
AAGGTGCTGTGCACGGATCTGCCCTGGCTTCAGGAGATCGGAAGACCTCGGCCGTCGCGGCGCTTGCCGG
TGGTGCTGACCCCGGATGAAGTGGTTCGCATCCTCGGTTTTCTGGAAGGCGAGCATCGTTTGTTCGCCCA
GGACTCTAGCTATAGTTCTAGTGGTTGGCTACAGCTTGCATGCCTGCAGGCAGCTGCGCGCTCGCTCGCT
CACTGAGGCCGCCCGGGCAAAGCCCGGGCGTCGGGCGACCTTTGGTCGCCCGGCCTCAGTGAGCGAGCGA
GCGCGCAGAGAGGGAGTGGCCAACTCCATCACTAGGGGTTCCTGCGGCCGCTCGGTCCGCACGTGGTTAC
CTACAAAATCAGAAGGACAGGGAAGGGAGCAGTGGTTCACGCCTGTAATCCCAGCAATTTGGGAGGCCAA
GGTGGGTAGATCACCTGAGATTAGGAGTTGGAGACCAGCCTGGCCAATATGGTGAAACCCCGTCTCTACC
AAAAAAACAAAAATTAGCTGAGCCTGGTCATGCATGCCTGGAATCCCAACAACTCGGGAGGCTGAGGCAG
GAGAATCGCTTGAACCCAGGAGGCGGAGATTGCAGTGAGCCAAGATTGTGCCACTGCACTCCAGCTTGGT
TCCCAATAGACCCCGCAGGCCCTACAGGTTGTCTTCCCAACTTGCCCCTTGCTCCATACCACCCCCCTCC
ACCCCATAATATTATAGAAGGACACCTAGTCAGACAAAATGATGCAACTTAATTTTATTAGGACAAGGCT
GGTGGGCACTGGAGTGGCAACTTCCAGGGCCAGGAGAGGCACTGGGGAGGGGTCACAGGGATGCCACCCG
TAGATCTCTCGAGCAGCGCTCGGTATCGATGCGGGGAGGCGGCCCAAAGGGAGATCCGACTCGTCTGAGG
GCGAAGGCGAAGACGCGGAAGAGGCCGCAGAGCCGGCAGCAGGCCGCGGGAAGGAAGGTCCGCTGGATTG
AGGGCCGAAGGGACGTAGCAGAAGGACGTCCCGCGCAGAATCCAGGTGGCAACATAGGCGAGCAGCCAAG
GAAAGGACGATGATTTCCCCGACAACACCACGGAATTGTCAGTGCCCAACAGCCGAGCCCCTGTCCAGCA
GCGGGCAAGGCAGGCGGCGATGAGTTCCGCCGTGGCAATAGGGAGGGGGAAAGCGAAAGTCCCGGAAAGG
AGCTGACAGGTGGTGGCAATGCCCCAACCAGTGGGGGTTGCGTCAGCAAACACAGTGCACACCACGCCAC
GTTGCCTGACAACGGGCCACAACTCCTCATAAAGAGACAGCAACCAGGATTTATACAAGGAGGAGAAAAT
GAAAGCCATACGGGAAGCAATAGCATGATACAAAGGCATTAAAGCAGCGTATCCACATAGCGTAAAAGGA
GCAACATAGTTAAGAATACCAGTCAATCTTTCACAAATTTTGTAATCCAGAGGTTGATTATCGATAAGCT
TGATATCGAATTCATAACTTCGTATAGCATACATTATACGAAGTTATTCTTTGCACCATTCTAAAGAATA
ACAGTGATAATTTCTGGGTTAAGGCAAATAACTTCGTATAGGATACTTTATACGAAGTTATGCTAGCGCC
ACCATGGCGCCG
Features (pLannotate 1.2.2; 28 found; start..end, strand, type, name):
    373..444     +  CDS            3xFLAG: three tandem FLAG® epitope tags
    511..1230    +  CDS            EGFP: the original enhanced GFP (Yang et al., 1996) mammalian codon-optimized
   1239..1272    -  protein_bind   loxP: Cre-mediated recombination occurs in the 8-bp core sequence (GCATACAT). Cre recombinase
   1273..1322    +  intron         β-globin intron (fragment): internally truncated intron from human β-globin
   1323..1356    -  protein_bind   lox2272: Cre-mediated recombination occurs in the 8-bp core sequence (GGATACTT). lox2272 sites are compatible with each other, but incompatible with loxP or loxN sites (Lee and Saito, 1988). Cre recombinase
   1363..1380    -  misc_feature   MCS (fragment): pUC18/19 multiple cloning site
   1394..1841    -  promoter       hSyn promoter: human synapsin I promoter; confers neuron-specific expression (Kügler et al., 2003)
   1886..2026    +  repeat_region  AAV2 ITR: inverted terminal repeat of adeno-associated virus serotype 2 inverted
   2029..2061    +  promoter       AmpR promoter (fragment): bla
   2081..2246    -  mobile_element Tn7L: mini-Tn7 element (left end of the Tn7 transposon) Tn7
   2409..2425    +  CDS            lacZα (fragment): LacZα fragment of β-galactosidase; lacZ fragment
   2430..2884    +  rep_origin     f1 ori (sequence partly withheld): f1 bacteriophage origin of replication; arrow indicates direction of (+) strand synthesis
   2910..3014    +  promoter       AmpR promoter: bla
   3015..3875    +  CDS            AmpR: β-lactamase; bla; confers resistance to ampicillin, carbenicillin, and related antibiotics
   4046..4634    +  rep_origin     ori: high-copy-number ColE1/pMB1/pBR322/pUC origin of replication
   4820..4871    -  misc_feature   bom (fragment): basis of mobility region from pBR322
   4939..5163    -  mobile_element Tn7R: mini-Tn7 element (right end of the Tn7 transposon) Tn7
   5230..5763    -  CDS            GmR: gentamycin acetyltransferase; aacC1; confers resistance to gentamycin
   5933..5961    -  promoter       Pc promoter: intI1 (promoter lies within the coding sequence); class 1 integron promoter
   5939..6286    -  CDS            YPR2_ECOLX (fragment): Protein predicted: Swiss-Prot protein existence level 4. From Escherichia coli.
   6301..6441    -  repeat_region  AAV2 ITR: inverted terminal repeat of adeno-associated virus serotype 2 inverted
   6481..6957    -  polyA_signal   hGH poly(A) signal: human growth hormone polyadenylation signal
   6989..7577    -  misc_feature   WPRE: woodchuck hepatitis virus posttranscriptional regulatory element
   7577..7601    -  misc_feature   MCS (fragment): pBluescript multiple cloning site
   7602..7635    +  protein_bind   loxP: Cre-mediated recombination occurs in the 8-bp core sequence (GCATACAT). Cre recombinase
   7636..7685    +  intron         β-globin intron (fragment): internally truncated intron from human β-globin
   7686..7719    +  protein_bind   lox2272: Cre-mediated recombination occurs in the 8-bp core sequence (GGATACTT). lox2272 sites are compatible with each other, but incompatible with loxP or loxN sites (Lee and Saito, 1988). Cre recombinase
   7732..354     +  CDS            Rpl22l1 (across the origin): RL22L_MOUSE - Experimental evidence at protein level: Swiss-Prot protein existence level 1. From Mus musculus (Mouse).
