[The description below was written by a language model from this plasmid's Addgene catalogue record and pLannotate feature annotations shown in this document.]
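Description:
pAAV-hsyn-DIO-Rpl22l1-3Flag-2A-eGFP-WPRE is an AAV transfer plasmid built on the Virovek pFB backbone and intended for neuron-specific, Cre-dependent expression of an epitope-tagged ribosomal protein. It is propagated in E. coli through a high-copy ColE1/pUC origin with ampicillin selection, and also carries an f1 origin. The AAV genome, bounded by two AAV2 inverted terminal repeats, lies together with a gentamicin resistance gene between the Tn7L and Tn7R mini-transposon ends. This FastBac-type layout allows transposition into a bacmid for baculovirus-based AAV production, although the record does not say how virus was made.

Between the ITRs, the human synapsin I promoter faces a double-floxed inverted (DIO) cassette, followed by a WPRE and the human growth hormone polyadenylation signal. The cassette encodes mouse Rpl22l1 (ribosomal protein L22-like 1) followed by a 3xFLAG tag, then EGFP, which the plasmid name indicates is separated by a 2A peptide (the 2A itself is not annotated). This reading frame lies antisense to the promoter and is flanked on each side by a loxP/lox2272 pair in opposing orientations. Cre recombination therefore flips the cassette irreversibly into the sense orientation, so only Cre-expressing neurons make the tagged ribosomal subunit and the separate green reporter.

The stated purpose is cell-type-specific harvesting of mRNAs, consistent with a RiboTag-style approach in which FLAG-tagged ribosomes are immunoprecipitated. Some catalogue fields conflict with the feature table. The insert does not encode Cre, EGFP lies downstream rather than at the N terminus, the linked gene entry is Rpl22 rather than Rpl22l1, and the sequenced record is 7,740 nt against a listed 8,009 bp.
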