Addgene plasmid #214265: pAAV-hsyn-DIO-Rpl22l1-3Flag-2A-eGFP-WPRE
Purpose: Expression of a Flag-tagged Rpl22I1 protein in cells expressing Cre recombinase allowing for the harvesting of actively transcribed mRNAs in that cell type.
Depositing lab: D. James Surmeier. Depositing organization: Northwestern University.
Backbone
  Vector backbone: pFB
  Backbone manufacturer: Virovek
  Backbone size w/o insert (bp): 4825
  Total vector size (bp): 8009
  Modifications to backbone: N/A
  Vector type: Mammalian Expression, AAV
Growth in bacteria
  Bacterial resistance: Ampicillin, 100 μg/mL
  Growth temperature: 37°C
  Growth strain: NEB Stable
  Copy number: Unknown
Gene/Insert
  Gene/Insert name: Flag-tagged Rpl22I1 protein expressing Cre Recombinase (alt names: Ribosomal protein L22-like1; RPL22L1)
  Species: M. musculus (mouse)
  Insert size (bp): 3184
  Mutation: N/A
  GenBank ID: NM_001347226.3
  Entrez Gene: Rpl22 (a.k.a. 2700038K18Rik)
  Promoter: Synapsin
  Tag / fusion protein: EGFP (N terminal on insert)
  Cloning method: Unknown
  Sequencing primers: 5′ CCCAGCCGGACCGCACCACGC; 3′ GGCGATACTCACATTCAGAACC
Resource information
  A portion of this plasmid was derived from a plasmid made by: ORF clone purchased from Origene cat # MR200606
Terms and licenses: Academic/Nonprofit Terms; Industry Terms: Not Available to Industry
How to cite: pAAV-hsyn-DIO-Rpl22l1-3Flag-2A-eGFP-WPRE was a gift from D. James Surmeier (Addgene plasmid # 214265 ; http://n2t.net/addgene:214265 ; RRID:Addgene_214265)
